>Addgene plasmid #67480 | pCMV1-OCT-HA-eGFP | addgene partial sequence | sequence record 118249 | BGH-rev 5'-TAGAAGGCACAGTCGAGG-3'
GGGCTTCATGATGTCCCCATAATTTTTGGCAGAGGGAAAAAGATCTGCTAGCAAGCTTCTCGAGTCATTA
CTTGTACAGCTCGTCCATGCCGAGAGTGATCCCGGCGGCGGTCACGAACTCCAGCAGGACCATGTGATCG
CGCTTCTCGTTGGGGTCTTTGCTCAGGGCGGACTGGGTGCTCAGGTAGTGGTTGTCGGGCAGCAGCACGG
GGCCGTCGCCGATGGGGGTGTTCTGCTGGTAGTGGTCGGCGAGCTGCACGCTGCCGTCCTCGATGTTGTG
GCGGATCTTGAAGTTCACCTTGATGCCGTTCTTCTGCTTGTCGGCCATGATATAGACGTTGTGGCTGTTG
TAGTTGTACTCCAGCTTGTGCCCCAGGATGTTGCCGTCCTCCTTGAAGTCGATGCCCTTCAGCTCGATGC
GGTTCACCAGGGTGTCGCCCTCGAACTTCACCTCGGCGCGGGTCTTGTAGTTGCCGTCGTCCTTGAAGAA
GATGGTGCGCTCCTGGACGTAGCCTTCGGGCATGGCGGACTTGAAGAAGTCGTGCTGCTTCATGTGGTCG
GGGTAGCGGCTGAAGCACTGCACGCCGTAGGTCAGGGTGGTCACGAGGGTGGGCCAGGGCACGGGCAGCT
TGCCGGTGGTGCAGATGAACTTCAGGGTCAGCTTGCCGTAGGTGGCATCGCCCTCGCCCTCGCCGGACAC
GCTGAACTTGTGGCCGTTTACGTCGCCGTCCAGCTCGACCAGGATGGGCACCACCCCGGTGAACAGCTCC
TCGCCCTTGCTCACGAATTCAGCGTAATCTGGAACATCGTATGGGTAGGATCCCTGGACTGGCTTCCCAT
ACCGAAAATTTCGAACCATGGAAGTGTGAGCCTTTCTAAGAGCTGCCTTGTTGAGCAGGATTCTCAAATT
AGACAGCATGGTACCTCCGGATCGATAA
