>Addgene plasmid #67480 | pCMV1-OCT-HA-eGFP | addgene partial sequence | sequence record 119591 | EGFP-N 5'-CGTCGCCGTCCAGCTCGACCAG-3'
CCTTGCTCACGAATTCAGCGTAATCTGGAACATCGTATGGGTAGGATCCCTGGACTGGCTTCCCATACCG
AAAATTTCGAACCATGGAAGTGTGAGCCTTTCTAAGAGCTGCCTTGTTGAGCAGGATTCTCAAATTAGAC
AGCATGGTACCTCCGGATCGATAATTCTAGAGGGCCCGTTTAAACGCTAGCCAGCTTGGGTCTCCCTATA
GTGAGTCGTATTAATTTCGATAAGCCAGTAAGCAGTGGGTTCTCTAGTTAGCCAGAGAGCTCTGCTTATA
TAGACCTCCCACCGTACACGCCTACCGCCCATTTGCGTCAATGGGGCGGAGTTGTTACGACATTTTGGAA
AGTCCCGTTGATTTTGGTGCCAAAACAAACTCCCATTGACGTCAATGGGGTGGAGACTTGGAAATCCCCG
TGAGTCAAACCGCTATCCACGCCCATTGATGTACTGCCAAAACCGCATCACCATGGTAATAGCGATGACT
AATACGTAGATGTACTGCCAAGTAGGAAAGTCCCATAAGGTCATGACGCGTATATCTGGCCCGTACATCG
CGAAGCAGCGCAAAACGCCTAACCCTAAGCAGATTCTTCATGCAATTGTCGGTCAAGCCTTGCCTTGTTG
TAGCTTAAATTTTGCTCGCGCACTACTCAGCGACCTCCAACACACAAGCAGGGAGCAGATACTGGCTTAA
CTATGCGGCATCAGAGCAGATTGTACTGAGAGTGCACCATAGGGGATCGGGAGATCTCCCGATCCGTCGA
CGTCAGGTGGCACTTTTCGGGGAAATGTGCGCGGAACCCCTATTTGTTTATTTTTCTAAATACATTCAAA
TATGTATCCGCTCATGAGACAATAACCCTGATAAATGCTTCAATAATATTGAAAAAGGAAGAGTATGAGT
ATTCAACATTTCCGTGTCGCCCTTATTCCCTTTTTTGCGGCATTTTGCCTTCCTGGTTTTGCTCACCCAG
AAACGCTGGTGAAAGTAAA
