[The description below was written by a language model from this plasmid's Addgene catalogue record.]
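Description:
pCMV1-OCT-HA-eGFP (also recorded as pRK102) is a mammalian expression plasmid built on the pCMV(delta1) backbone, one member of a series of vectors carrying progressively truncated CMV promoters. It is maintained in E. coli as a high-copy plasmid under ampicillin selection, and it carries a neomycin resistance marker so that transfected mammalian cells can be selected with G418. No feature table accompanies the record, so the origin of replication and polyadenylation signal are not explicitly listed, although the use of a BGH reverse sequencing primer suggests a bovine growth hormone terminator region downstream of the insert.

The insert, cloned between KpnI and EcoRI sites, encodes a three-part fusion. This consists of the mitochondrial leader sequence of ornithine carbamylase transferase (OCT; species listed as rat), followed by an HA epitope tag and eGFP. The OCT presequence is a classical matrix-targeting signal that directs import of an attached passenger protein across both mitochondrial membranes, so the fusion delivers HA-eGFP to the mitochondrial matrix. There it can be visualised directly by fluorescence or detected with anti-HA antibodies. Expression is driven by an attenuated CMV promoter, which gives lower transcription than full-length CMV. This is generally useful for avoiding the mislocalisation or organelle perturbation that heavy overexpression can cause.

The construct was deposited as part of a plasmid toolbox centred on ARF family GTPases. It serves as a matrix-localised marker or as a control for targeting proteins to that compartment in localisation and imaging studies.
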