Addgene plasmid #67480: pCMV1-OCT-HA-eGFP
Purpose: Targets HA-eGFP to mitochondrial matrix
Depositing lab: Richard Kahn. Depositing organization: Emory University. Publication: Tool box: Plasmids for the expression or knockdown of human ARF Family GTPases (ARF/ARL/SAR) and their co-expression in bacteria with N-myristoyltransferases. Kerr SC, Kahn RA. Cell Logist. 2015 Sep 21;5(3):e1090523. doi: 10.1080/21592799.2015.1090523. eCollection 2015 Jul-Sep. PubMed 27057421.
Backbone
  Vector backbone: pCMV(delta1)
  Vector type: Mammalian Expression
  Selectable markers: Neomycin (select with G418)
Growth in bacteria
  Bacterial resistance: Ampicillin, 100 μg/mL
  Growth temperature: 37°C
  Growth strain: DH5alpha
  Copy number: High Copy
Gene/Insert
  Gene/Insert name: OCT-HA-eGFP (alt name: pRK102)
  Species: R. norvegicus (rat)
  Promoter: attenuated CMV
  Cloning method: Restriction Enzyme; 5′ cloning site KpnI (unknown if destroyed); 3′ cloning site EcoRI (unknown if destroyed)
  Sequencing primers: 5′ CMV-F; 3′ BGH-rev
Terms and licenses: Academic/Nonprofit Terms; Industry Terms: Not Available to Industry
Depositor comments: Additional References: (1) For pCMV0-6 vectors: Morita, et al (2012) Biotechniques (PMCID: 3759224); (2) For targeting proteins to the matrix using the leader sequence from ornithine carbamylase transferase (OCT): Horwich, et al (1985) EMBO J (PMCID: 554314); and (3) Harder, et al (2004) Current Biology 14:340-348
How to cite: pCMV1-OCT-HA-eGFP was a gift from Richard Kahn (Addgene plasmid # 67480 ; http://n2t.net/addgene:67480 ; RRID:Addgene_67480)
